>Addgene plasmid #73032 | pCDH-EF1S-Nluc-P2A-copGFP-T2A-Puro | depositor full sequence | sequence record 136029 | pCDH-EF1S-Nluc-P2A-copGFP-T2A-Puro sequence 8412 bps
ACGCGTGTAGTCTTATGCAATACTCTTGTAGTCTTGCAACATGGTAACGATGAGTTAGCAACATGCCTTA
CAAGGAGAGAAAAAGCACCGTGCATGCCGATTGGTGGAAGTAAGGTGGTACGATCGTGCCTTATTAGGAA
GGCAACAGACGGGTCTGACATGGATTGGACGAACCACTGAATTGCCGCATTGCAGAGATATTGTATTTAA
GTGCCTAGCTCGATACAATAAACGGGTCTCTCTGGTTAGACCAGATCTGAGCCTGGGAGCTCTCTGGCTA
ACTAGGGAACCCACTGCTTAAGCCTCAATAAAGCTTGCCTTGAGTGCTTCAAGTAGTGTGTGCCCGTCTG
TTGTGTGACTCTGGTAACTAGAGATCCCTCAGACCCTTTTAGTCAGTGTGGAAAATCTCTAGCAGTGGCG
CCCGAACAGGGACCTGAAAGCGAAAGGGAAACCAGAGCTCTCTCGACGCAGGACTCGGCTTGCTGAAGCG
CGCACGGCAAGAGGCGAGGGGCGGCGACTGGTGAGTACGCCAAAAATTTTGACTAGCGGAGGCTAGAAGG
AGAGAGATGGGTGCGAGAGCGTCAGTATTAAGCGGGGGAGAATTAGATCGCGATGGGAAAAAATTCGGTT
AAGGCCAGGGGGAAAGAAAAAATATAAATTAAAACATATAGTATGGGCAAGCAGGGAGCTAGAACGATTC
GCAGTTAATCCTGGCCTGTTAGAAACATCAGAAGGCTGTAGACAAATACTGGGACAGCTACAACCATCCC
TTCAGACAGGATCAGAAGAACTTAGATCATTATATAATACAGTAGCAACCCTCTATTGTGTGCATCAAAG
GATAGAGATAAAAGACACCAAGGAAGCTTTAGACAAGATAGAGGAAGAGCAAAACAAAAGTAAGACCACC
GCACAGCAAGCGGCCACTGATCTTCAGACCTGGAGGAGGAGATATGAGGGACAATTGGAGAAGTGAATTA
TATAAATATAAAGTAGTAAAAATTGAACCATTAGGAGTAGCACCCACCAAGGCAAAGAGAAGAGTGGTGC
AGAGAGAAAAAAGAGCAGTGGGAATAGGAGCTTTGTTCCTTGGGTTCTTGGGAGCAGCAGGAAGCACTAT
GGGCGCAGCCTCAATGACGCTGACGGTACAGGCCAGACAATTATTGTCTGGTATAGTGCAGCAGCAGAAC
AATTTGCTGAGGGCTATTGAGGCGCAACAGCATCTGTTGCAACTCACAGTCTGGGGCATCAAGCAGCTCC
AGGCAAGAATCCTGGCTGTGGAAAGATACCTAAAGGATCAACAGCTCCTGGGGATTTGGGGTTGCTCTGG
AAAACTCATTTGCACCACTGCTGTGCCTTGGAATGCTAGTTGGAGTAATAAATCTCTGGAACAGATTGGA
ATCACACGACCTGGATGGAGTGGGACAGAGAAATTAACAATTACACAAGCTTAATACACTCCTTAATTGA
AGAATCGCAAAACCAGCAAGAAAAGAATGAACAAGAATTATTGGAATTAGATAAATGGGCAAGTTTGTGG
AATTGGTTTAACATAACAAATTGGCTGTGGTATATAAAATTATTCATAATGATAGTAGGAGGCTTGGTAG
GTTTAAGAATAGTTTTTGCTGTACTTTCTATAGTGAATAGAGTTAGGCAGGGATATTCACCATTATCGTT
TCAGACCCACCTCCCAACCCCGAGGGGACCCGACAGGCCCGAAGGAATAGAAGAAGAAGGTGGAGAGAGA
GACAGAGACAGATCCATTCGATTAGTGAACGGATCTCGACGGTTAACTTTTAAAAGAAAAGGGGGGATTG
GGGGGTACAGTGCAGGGGAAAGAATAGTAGACATAATAGCAACAGACATACAAACTAAAGAATTACAAAA
ACAAATTACAAAAATTCAAAATTTTATCGATCAAGGATCTGCGATCGCTCCGGTGCCCGTCAGTGGGCAG
AGCGCACATCGCCCACAGTCCCCGAGAAGTTGGGGGGAGGGGTCGGCAATTGAACGGGTGCCTAGAGAAG
GTGGCGCGGGGTAAACTGGGAAAGTGATGTCGTGTACTGGCTCCGCCTTTTTCCCGAGGGTGGGGGAGAA
CCGTATATAAGTGCAGTAGTCGCCGTGAACGTTCTTTTTCGCAACGGGTTTGCCGCCAGAACACAGCTGA
AGCTTCGAGGGGCTCGCATCTCTCCTTCACGCGCCCGCCGCCCTACCTGAGGCCGCCATCCACGCCGGTT
GAGTCGCGTTCTGCCGCCTCCCGCCTGTGGTGCCTCCTGAACTGCGTCCGCCGTCTAGGTAAGTTTAAAG
CTCAGGTCGAGACCGGGCCTTTGTCCGGCGCTCCCTTGGAGCCTACCTAGACTCAGCCGGCTCTCCACGC
TTTGCCTGACCCTGCTTGCTCAACTCTACGTCTTTGTTTCGTTTTCTGTTCTGCGCCGTTACAGATCCAA
GCTGTGACCGGCGCCTACGCTAGACGGATCCACCATGGTCTTCACACTCGAAGATTTCGTTGGGGACTGG
CGACAGACAGCCGGCTACAACCTGGACCAAGTCCTTGAACAGGGAGGTGTGTCCAGTTTGTTTCAGAATC
TCGGGGTGTCCGTAACTCCGATCCAAAGGATTGTCCTGAGCGGTGAAAATGGGCTGAAGATCGACATCCA
TGTCATCATCCCGTATGAAGGTCTGAGCGGCGACCAAATGGGCCAGATCGAAAAAATTTTTAAGGTGGTG
TACCCTGTGGATGATCATCACTTTAAGGTGATCCTGCACTATGGCACACTGGTAATCGACGGGGTTACGC
CGAACATGATCGACTATTTCGGACGGCCGTATGAAGGCATCGCCGTGTTCGACGGCAAAAAGATCACTGT
AACAGGGACCCTGTGGAACGGCAACAAAATTATCGACGAGCGCCTGATCAACCCCGACGGCTCCCTGCTG
TTCCGAGTAACCATCAACGGAGTGACCGGCTGGCGGCTGTGCGAACGCATTCTGGCGAAGCTTGGAAGCG
GAGCTACTAACTTCAGCCTGCTGAAGCAGGCTGGAGACGTGGAGGAGAACCCTGGACCTATGGAGAGCGA
CGAGAGCGGCCTGCCCGCCATGGAGATCGAGTGCCGCATCACCGGCACCCTGAACGGCGTGGAGTTCGAG
CTGGTGGGCGGCGGAGAGGGCACCCCCAAGCAGGGCCGCATGACCAACAAGATGAAGAGCACCAAAGGCG
CCCTGACCTTCAGCCCCTACCTGCTGAGCCACGTGATGGGCTACGGCTTCTACCACTTCGGCACCTACCC
CAGCGGCTACGAGAACCCCTTCCTGCACGCCATCAACAACGGCGGCTACACCAACACCCGCATCGAGAAG
TACGAGGACGGCGGCGTGCTGCACGTGAGCTTCAGCTACCGCTACGAGGCCGGCCGCGTGATCGGCGACT
TCAAGGTGGTGGGCACCGGCTTCCCCGAGGACAGCGTGATCTTCACCGACAAGATCATCCGCAGCAACGC
CACCGTGGAGCACCTGCACCCCATGGGCGATAACGTGCTGGTGGGCAGCTTCGCCCGCACCTTCAGCCTG
CGCGACGGCGGCTACTACAGCTTCGTGGTGGACAGCCACATGCACTTCAAGAGCGCCATCCACCCCAGCA
TCCTGCAGAACGGGGGCCCCATGTTCGCCTTCCGCCGCGTGGAGGAGCTGCACAGCAACACCGAGCTGGG
CATCGTGGAGTACCAGCACGCCTTCAAGACCCCCATTGCCTTCGCCAGATCCCGCGCTCAGTCGTCCAAT
TCTGCCGTGGACGGCACCGCCGGACCCGGCTCCACCGGATCTCGCGTCGACGGCAGTGGAGAGGGCAGAG
GAAGTCTGCTAACATGCGGTGACGTCGAGGAGAATCCTGGCCCAATGACCGAGTACAAGCCCACGGTGCG
CCTCGCCACCCGCGACGACGTCCCCAGGGCCGTACGCACCCTCGCCGCCGCGTTCGCCGACTACCCCGCC
ACGCGCCACACCGTCGATCCGGACCGCCACATCGAGCGGGTCACCGAGCTGCAAGAACTCTTCCTCACGC
GCGTCGGGCTCGACATCGGCAAGGTGTGGGTCGCGGACGACGGCGCCGCGGTGGCGGTCTGGACCACGCC
GGAGAGCGTCGAAGCGGGGGCGGTGTTCGCCGAGATCGGCCCGCGCATGGCCGAGTTGAGCGGTTCCCGG
CTGGCCGCGCAGCAACAGATGGAAGGCCTCCTGGCGCCGCACCGGCCCAAGGAGCCCGCGTGGTTCCTGG
CCACCGTCGGCGTCTCGCCCGACCACCAGGGCAAGGGTCTGGGCAGCGCCGTCGTGCTCCCCGGAGTGGA
GGCGGCCGAGCGCGCCGGGGTGCCCGCCTTCCTGGAGACCTCCGCGCCCCGCAACCTCCCCTTCTACGAG
CGGCTCGGCTTCACCGTCACCGCCGACGTCGAGGTGCCCGAAGGACCGCGCACCTGGTGCATGACCCGCA
AGCCCGGTGCCTGAGAATTCGTCGACAATCAACCTCTGGATTACAAAATTTGTGAAAGATTGACTGGTAT
TCTTAACTATGTTGCTCCTTTTACGCTATGTGGATACGCTGCTTTAATGCCTTTGTATCATGCTATTGCT
TCCCGTATGGCTTTCATTTTCTCCTCCTTGTATAAATCCTGGTTGCTGTCTCTTTATGAGGAGTTGTGGC
CCGTTGTCAGGCAACGTGGCGTGGTGTGCACTGTGTTTGCTGACGCAACCCCCACTGGTTGGGGCATTGC
CACCACCTGTCAGCTCCTTTCCGGGACTTTCGCTTTCCCCCTCCCTATTGCCACGGCGGAACTCATCGCC
GCCTGCCTTGCCCGCTGCTGGACAGGGGCTCGGCTGTTGGGCACTGACAATTCCGTGGTGTTGTCGGGGA
AATCATCGTCCTTTCCTTGGCTGCTCGCCTGTGTTGCCACCTGGATTCTGCGCGGGACGTCCTTCTGCTA
CGTCCCTTCGGCCCTCAATCCAGCGGACCTTCCTTCCCGCGGCCTGCTGCCGGCTCTGCGGCCTCTTCCG
CGTCTTCGCCTTCGCCCTCAGACGAGTCGGATCTCCCTTTGGGCCGCCTCCCCGCCTGGTACCTTTAAGA
CCAATGACTTACAAGGCAGCTGTAGATCTTAGCCACTTTTTAAAAGAAAAGGGGGGACTGGAAGGGCTAA
TTCACTCCCAACGAAAATAAGATCTGCTTTTTGCTTGTACTGGGTCTCTCTGGTTAGACCAGATCTGAGC
CTGGGAGCTCTCTGGCTAACTAGGGAACCCACTGCTTAAGCCTCAATAAAGCTTGCCTTGAGTGCTTCAA
GTAGTGTGTGCCCGTCTGTTGTGTGACTCTGGTAACTAGAGATCCCTCAGACCCTTTTAGTCAGTGTGGA
AAATCTCTAGCAGTAGTAGTTCATGTCATCTTATTATTCAGTATTTATAACTTGCAAAGAAATGAATATC
AGAGAGTGAGAGGAACTTGTTTATTGCAGCTTATAATGGTTACAAATAAAGCAATAGCATCACAAATTTC
ACAAATAAAGCATTTTTTTCACTGCATTCTAGTTGTGGTTTGTCCAAACTCATCAATGTATCTTATCATG
TCTGGCTCTAGCTATCCCGCCCCTAACTCCGCCCAGTTCCGCCCATTCTCCGCCCCATGGCTGACTAATT
TTTTTTATTTATGCAGAGGCCGAGGCCGCCTCGGCCTCTGAGCTATTCCAGAAGTAGTGAGGAGGCTTTT
TTGGAGGCCTAGACTTTTGCAGAGACGGCCCAAATTCGTAATCATGGTCATAGCTGTTTCCTGTGTGAAA
TTGTTATCCGCTCACAATTCCACACAACATACGAGCCGGAAGCATAAAGTGTAAAGCCTGGGGTGCCTAA
TGAGTGAGCTAACTCACATTAATTGCGTTGCGCTCACTGCCCGCTTTCCAGTCGGGAAACCTGTCGTGCC
AGCTGCATTAATGAATCGGCCAACGCGCGGGGAGAGGCGGTTTGCGTATTGGGCGCTCTTCCGCTTCCTC
GCTCACTGACTCGCTGCGCTCGGTCGTTCGGCTGCGGCGAGCGGTATCAGCTCACTCAAAGGCGGTAATA
CGGTTATCCACAGAATCAGGGGATAACGCAGGAAAGAACATGTGAGCAAAAGGCCAGCAAAAGGCCAGGA
ACCGTAAAAAGGCCGCGTTGCTGGCGTTTTTCCATAGGCTCCGCCCCCCTGACGAGCATCACAAAAATCG
ACGCTCAAGTCAGAGGTGGCGAAACCCGACAGGACTATAAAGATACCAGGCGTTTCCCCCTGGAAGCTCC
CTCGTGCGCTCTCCTGTTCCGACCCTGCCGCTTACCGGATACCTGTCCGCCTTTCTCCCTTCGGGAAGCG
TGGCGCTTTCTCATAGCTCACGCTGTAGGTATCTCAGTTCGGTGTAGGTCGTTCGCTCCAAGCTGGGCTG
TGTGCACGAACCCCCCGTTCAGCCCGACCGCTGCGCCTTATCCGGTAACTATCGTCTTGAGTCCAACCCG
GTAAGACACGACTTATCGCCACTGGCAGCAGCCACTGGTAACAGGATTAGCAGAGCGAGGTATGTAGGCG
GTGCTACAGAGTTCTTGAAGTGGTGGCCTAACTACGGCTACACTAGAAGGACAGTATTTGGTATCTGCGC
TCTGCTGAAGCCAGTTACCTTCGGAAAAAGAGTTGGTAGCTCTTGATCCGGCAAACAAACCACCGCTGGT
AGCGGTGGTTTTTTTGTTTGCAAGCAGCAGATTACGCGCAGAAAAAAAGGATCTCAAGAAGATCCTTTGA
TCTTTTCTACGGGGTCTGACGCTCAGTGGAACGAAAACTCACGTTAAGGGATTTTGGTCATGAGATTATC
AAAAAGGATCTTCACCTAGATCCTTTTAAATTAAAAATGAAGTTTTAAATCAATCTAAAGTATATATGAG
TAAACTTGGTCTGACAGTTACCAATGCTTAATCAGTGAGGCACCTATCTCAGCGATCTGTCTATTTCGTT
CATCCATAGTTGCCTGACTCCCCGTCGTGTAGATAACTACGATACGGGAGGGCTTACCATCTGGCCCCAG
TGCTGCAATGATACCGCGAGACCCACGCTCACCGGCTCCAGATTTATCAGCAATAAACCAGCCAGCCGGA
AGGGCCGAGCGCAGAAGTGGTCCTGCAACTTTATCCGCCTCCATCCAGTCTATTAATTGTTGCCGGGAAG
CTAGAGTAAGTAGTTCGCCAGTTAATAGTTTGCGCAACGTTGTTGCCATTGCTACAGGCATCGTGGTGTC
ACGCTCGTCGTTTGGTATGGCTTCATTCAGCTCCGGTTCCCAACGATCAAGGCGAGTTACATGATCCCCC
ATGTTGTGCAAAAAAGCGGTTAGCTCCTTCGGTCCTCCGATCGTTGTCAGAAGTAAGTTGGCCGCAGTGT
TATCACTCATGGTTATGGCAGCACTGCATAATTCTCTTACTGTCATGCCATCCGTAAGATGCTTTTCTGT
GACTGGTGAGTACTCAACCAAGTCATTCTGAGAATAGTGTATGCGGCGACCGAGTTGCTCTTGCCCGGCG
TCAATACGGGATAATACCGCGCCACATAGCAGAACTTTAAAAGTGCTCATCATTGGAAAACGTTCTTCGG
GGCGAAAACTCTCAAGGATCTTACCGCTGTTGAGATCCAGTTCGATGTAACCCACTCGTGCACCCAACTG
ATCTTCAGCATCTTTTACTTTCACCAGCGTTTCTGGGTGAGCAAAAACAGGAAGGCAAAATGCCGCAAAA
AAGGGAATAAGGGCGACACGGAAATGTTGAATACTCATACTCTTCCTTTTTCAATATTATTGAAGCATTT
ATCAGGGTTATTGTCTCATGAGCGGATACATATTTGAATGTATTTAGAAAAATAAACAAATAGGGGTTCC
GCGCACATTTCCCCGAAAAGTGCCACCTGACGTCTAAGAAACCATTATTATCATGACATTAACCTATAAA
AATAGGCGTATCACGAGGCCCTTTCGTCTCGCGCGTTTCGGTGATGACGGTGAAAACCTCTGACACATGC
AGCTCCCGGAGACGGTCACAGCTTGTCTGTAAGCGGATGCCGGGAGCAGACAAGCCCGTCAGGGCGCGTC
AGCGGGTGTTGGCGGGTGTCGGGGCTGGCTTAACTATGCGGCATCAGAGCAGATTGTACTGAGAGTGCAC
CATATGCGGTGTGAAATACCGCACAGATGCGTAAGGAGAAAATACCGCATCAGGCGCCATTCGCCATTCA
GGCTGCGCAACTGTTGGGAAGGGCGATCGGTGCGGGCCTCTTCGCTATTACGCCAGCTGGCGAAAGGGGG
ATGTGCTGCAAGGCGATTAAGTTGGGTAACGCCAGGGTTTTCCCAGTCACGACGTTGTAAAACGACGGCC
AGTGCCAAGCTG
Features (pLannotate 1.2.2; 27 found; start..end, strand, type, name):
      6..227     +  promoter       RSV promoter: Rous sarcoma virus enhancer/promoter
    234..414     +  LTR            5' LTR (truncated): truncated 5' long terminal repeat (LTR) from HIV-1
    458..583     +  misc_feature   HIV-1 Ψ: packaging signal of human immunodeficiency virus type 1
    567..905     +  CDS            HIV-1 gag (fragment): gag protein from human immunodeficiency virus 1; gag
   1025..1361    +  ncRNA          RRE: Accession: RF00036 - HIV Rev response element
   1397..1786    +  CDS            env (fragment): ENV_HV1H2 - Experimental evidence at protein level: Swiss-Prot protein existence level 1. [Transmembrane protein gp41]: Acts as a class I viral fusion protein. Under the current model, the protein has at least 3 conformational states: pre-fusion native state, pre-hairpin intermediate state, and post-fusion hairpin state. During fusion of viral and target intracellular membranes, the coiled coil regions (heptad repeats) assume a trimer-of-hairpins structure, positioning the fusion peptide in close proximity to the C-terminal region of the ectodomain. The formation of this structure appears to d
   1798..1915    +  misc_feature   cPPT/CTS: central polypurine tract and central termination sequence of HIV-1
   1955..2166    +  promoter       EF-1α core promoter: core promoter for human elongation factor EF-1α
   2179..2447    +  LTR            5' LTR (truncated): truncated 5' long terminal repeat (LTR) from human T-cell leukemia virus (HTLV) type 1
   2485..2997    +  CDS            Nluc: NanoLuc® luciferase human codon-optimized
   3092..3756    +  CDS            CopGFP (fragment): green fluorescent protein 2 from Pontellina plumata, also known as ppluGFP2 (Shagin et al., 2004)
   3895..4494    +  CDS            PuroR: puromycin N-acetyltransferase; pac from Streptomyces alboniger; confers resistance to puromycin
   4507..5095    +  misc_feature   WPRE: woodchuck hepatitis virus posttranscriptional regulatory element
   5090..5197    +  CDS            nef (fragment): NEF_SIVS4 - Experimental evidence at protein level: Swiss-Prot protein existence level 1. Interferes with TCR signaling from the cell membrane. Interacts with CD247/TCRZ (TCR zeta chain) and exert potent down- regulation of cell surface TCR/CD3 complexes. From Simian immunodeficiency virus (isolate F236/smH4) (SIV-sm) (Simian immunodeficiency virus sooty mangabey monkey).
   5222..5402    +  LTR            5' LTR (truncated): truncated 5' long terminal repeat (LTR) from HIV-1
   5474..5595    +  polyA_signal   SV40 poly(A) signal: SV40 polyadenylation signal
   5614..5749    +  rep_origin     SV40 ori: SV40 origin of replication
   5811..5827    -  protein_bind   lac operator: The lac repressor binds to the lac operator to inhibit transcription in E. coli. This inhibition can be relieved by adding lactose or isopropyl-β-D-thiogalactopyranoside (IPTG). lac repressor encoded by lacI
   5835..5865    -  promoter       lac promoter: promoter for the E. coli lac operon
   5880..5901    -  protein_bind   CAP binding site: CAP binding activates transcription in the presence of cAMP. E. coli catabolite activator protein
   5914..6006    -  CDS            lacI (fragment): lac repressor; lacI; The lac repressor binds to the lac operator to inhibit transcription in E. coli. This inhibition can be relieved by adding lactose or isopropyl-β-D-thiogalactopyranoside (IPTG).
   6189..6777    -  rep_origin     ori: high-copy-number ColE1/pMB1/pBR322/pUC origin of replication
   6948..7808    -  CDS            AmpR: β-lactamase; bla; confers resistance to ampicillin, carbenicillin, and related antibiotics
   7809..7913    -  promoter       AmpR promoter: bla
   8008..8043    +  CDS            rop (fragment): Rop protein, which maintains plasmids at low copy number; rop
   8145..8244    +  misc_feature   bom (fragment): basis of mobility region from pBR322
   8250..8404    -  CDS            lacZα (fragment): LacZα fragment of β-galactosidase; lacZ fragment
