[The description below was written by a language model from this plasmid's Addgene catalogue record and pLannotate feature annotations shown in this document.]
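Description:
pCDH-EF1S-Nluc-P2A-copGFP-T2A-Puro is an 8.4 kb HIV-1-based lentiviral transfer plasmid built on the pCDH-CMV-MCS backbone, in which a ClaI/SalI fragment was replaced with a truncated EF1 promoter and a new multiple cloning site. In bacteria it is maintained through a high-copy ColE1/pUC-type origin and selected with ampicillin via the β-lactamase gene. The viral portion has an RSV promoter fused to a truncated 5' LTR to drive genomic RNA production in packaging cells. This is followed by the Ψ packaging signal with an adjoining gag fragment, the Rev response element for nuclear export of unspliced RNA, and the cPPT/CTS, which aids nuclear import of the reverse-transcribed genome. A truncated HIV-1 LTR element closes the 3' end of the viral genome, with an SV40 polyadenylation signal and SV40 origin lying downstream.

The payload is a 2 kb synthetic tricistronic cassette cloned between BamHI and EcoRI. The EF-1α core promoter, annotated together with an HTLV-1 LTR-derived segment, transcribes a single open reading frame encoding human codon-optimized NanoLuc luciferase, copGFP and puromycin N-acetyltransferase. According to the construct name, these are separated by P2A and T2A self-cleaving peptides, which the feature table does not annotate; such peptides let one mRNA yield three separate proteins. A WPRE after the cassette enhances transcript stability and expression. Transduced mammalian cells can therefore be enriched with puromycin, identified or sorted by green fluorescence, and quantified by bioluminescence. This matches the stated purpose of expressing a fluorescent and luminescent dual reporter.
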