Addgene plasmid #73032: pCDH-EF1S-Nluc-P2A-copGFP-T2A-Puro
Purpose: Express fluorescent and luminescence dual reporter
Depositing lab: Kazuhiro Oka. Depositing organization: Baylor College of Medicine.
Backbone
  Vector backbone: pCDH-CMV-MCS
  Backbone manufacturer: Systembio
  Backbone size w/o insert (bp): 6421
  Total vector size (bp): 8412
  Modifications to backbone: ClaI/SalI fragment was replaced with EF1s + new MCS
  Vector type: Mammalian Expression, Lentiviral, Luciferase
  Selectable markers: Puromycin
Growth in bacteria
  Bacterial resistance: Ampicillin, 100 μg/mL
  Growth temperature: 37°C
  Growth strain: NEB Stable
  Copy number: High Copy
Gene/Insert
  Gene/Insert name: Nluc-P2A-copGFP-T2A-Puro
  Species: Synthetic
  Insert size (bp): 2019
  Promoter: Truncated EF1
  Cloning method: Restriction Enzyme; 5′ cloning site BamHI (not destroyed); 3′ cloning site EcoRI (not destroyed)
  Sequencing primers: 5′ AGCCTACCTAGACTCAGCCG; 3′ CAACACCACGGAATTGTCAG
Terms and licenses: Academic/Nonprofit Terms; Industry Terms: Not Available to Industry
How to cite: pCDH-EF1S-Nluc-P2A-copGFP-T2A-Puro was a gift from Kazuhiro Oka (Addgene plasmid # 73032 ; http://n2t.net/addgene:73032 ; RRID:Addgene_73032)
