>Addgene plasmid #73032 | pCDH-EF1S-Nluc-P2A-copGFP-T2A-Puro | addgene partial sequence | sequence record 136027 | EF1a-F_alt 5'-gccgtgaacgttctttttc-3'
AGGGGCTCGCATCTCTCCTTCACGCGCCCGCCGCCCTACCTGAGGCCGCCATCCACGCCGGTTGAGTCGC
GTTCTGCCGCCTCCCGCCTGTGGTGCCTCCTGAACTGCGTCCGCCGTCTAGGTAAGTTTAAAGCTCAGGT
CGAGACCGGGCCTTTGTCCGGCGCTCCCTTGGAGCCTACCTAGACTCAGCCGGCTCTCCACGCTTTGCCT
GACCCTGCTTGCTCAACTCTACGTCTTTGTTTCGTTTTCTGTTCTGCGCCGTTACAGATCCAAGCTGTGA
CCGGCGCCTACGCTAGACGGATCCACCATGGTCTTCACACTCGAAGATTTCGTTGGGGACTGGCGACAGA
CAGCCGGCTACAACCTGGACCAAGTCCTTGAACAGGGAGGTGTGTCCAGTTTGTTTCAGAATCTCGGGGT
GTCCGTAACTCCGATCCAAAGGATTGTCCTGAGCGGTGAAAATGGGCTGAAGATCGACATCCATGTCATC
ATCCCGTATGAAGGTCTGAGCGGCGACCAAATGGGCCAGATCGAAAAAATTTTTAAGGTGGTGTACCCTG
TGGATGATCATCACTTTAAGGTGATCCTGCACTATGGCACACTGGTAATCGACGGGGTTACGCCGAACAT
GATCGACTATTTCGGACGGCCGTATGAAGGCATCGCCGTGTTCGACGGCAAAAAGATCACTGTAACAGGG
ACCCTGTGGAACGGCAACAAAATTATCGACGAGCGCCTGATCAACCC
