>Addgene plasmid #73032 | pCDH-EF1S-Nluc-P2A-copGFP-T2A-Puro | addgene partial sequence | sequence record 136028 | WPRE-R 5'-CATAGCGTAAAAGGAGCAACA-3'
TTTGTAATCCAGAGGTTGATTGTCGACGAATTCTCAGGCACCGGGCTTGCGGGTCATGCACCAGGTGCGC
GGTCCTTCGGGCACCTCGACGTCGGCGGTGACGGTGAAGCCGAGCCGCTCGTAGAAGGGGAGGTTGCGGG
GCGCGGAGGTCTCCAGGAAGGCGGGCACCCCGGCGCGCTCGGCCGCCTCCACTCCGGGGAGCACGACGGC
GCTGCCCAGACCCTTGCCCTGGTGGTCGGGCGAGACGCCGACGGTGGCCAGGAACCACGCGGGCTCCTTG
GGCCGGTGCGGCGCCAGGAGGCCTTCCATCTGTTGCTGCGCGGCCAGCCGGGAACCGCTCAACTCGGCCA
TGCGCGGGCCGATCTCGGCGAACACCGCCCCCGCTTCGACGCTCTCCGGCGTGGTCCAGACCGCCACCGC
GGCGCCGTCGTCCGCGACCCACACCTTGCCGATGTCGAGCCCGACGCGCGTGAGGAAGAGTTCTTGCAGC
TCGGTGACCCGCTCGATGTGGCGGTCCGGATCGACGGTGTGGCGCGTGGCGGGGTAGTCGGCGAACGCGG
CGGCGAGGGTGCGTACGGCCCTGGGGACGTCGTCGCGGGTGGCGAGGCGCACCGTGGGCTTGTACTCGGT
CATTGGGCCAGGATTCTCCTCGACGTCACCGCATGTTAGCAGACTTCCTCTGCCCTCTCCACTGCCGTCG
ACGCGAGATCCGGTGGAGCCGGGTCCGGCGGTGCCGTCCACGGCAGAATTGGACGACTGAGCGCGGGATC
TGGCGAAGGCAATGGGGGTCTTGAAGGCGTGCTGGTACTCCACGATGCCCAGCTCGGTGTTGCTGTGCAG
CTCCTCCACGCGGCGGAAGGCGAACATGGGGCCCCCGTTCTGCAGGATGCTGGGGTGGATGGCGCTCTTG
AAGTGCATGTGGC
